>Addgene plasmid #154786 | pUBC_mCherry_serinemod_E488QADAR_p2A_yGFP | addgene full sequence | sequence record 306310 | Addgene NGS Result
GGCCTCCGCGCCGGGTTTTGGCGCCTCCCGCGGGCGCCCCCCTCCTCACGGCGAGCGCTGCCACGTCAGA
CGAAGGGCGCAGCGAGCGTCCTGATCCTTCCGCCCGGACGCTCAGGACAGCGGCCCGCTGCTCATAAGAC
TCGGCCTTAGAACCCCAGTATCAGCAGAAGGACATTTTAGGACGGGACTTGGGTGACTCTAGGGCACTGG
TTTTCTTTCCAGAGAGCGGAACAGGCGAGGAAAAGTAGTCCCTTCTCGGCGATTCTGCGGAGGGATCTCC
GTGGGGCGGTGAACGCCGATGATTATATAAGGACGCGCCGGGTGTGGCACAGCTAGTTCCGTCGCAGCCG
GGATTTGGGTCGCGGTTCTTGTTTGTGGATCGCTGTGATCGTCACTTGGCGGCCGCCGCCACCATGGTGA
GCAAGGGCGAGGAGGATAACATGGCCATCATCAAGGAGTTCATGCGCTTCAAGGTGCACATGGAGGGCTC
CGTGAACGGCCACGAGTTCGAGATCGAGGGCGAGGGCGAGGGCCGCCCCTACGAGGGCACCCAGACCGCC
AAGCTGAAGGTGACCAAGGGTGGCCCCCTGCCCTTCGCCTGGGACATCCTGTCCCCTCAGTTCATGTACG
GCTCCAAGGCCTACGTGAAGCACCCCGCCGACATCCCCGACTACTTGAAGCTGTCCTTCCCCGAGGGCTT
CAAGTGGGAGCGCGTGATGAACTTCGAGGACGGCGGCGTGGTGACCGTGACCCAGGACTCCTCCCTGCAG
GACGGCGAGTTCATCTACAAGGTGAAGCTGCGCGGCACCAACTTCCCCTCCGACGGCCCCGTAATGCAGA
AGAAGACCATGGGCTGGGAGGCCTCCTCCGAGCGGATGTACCCCGAGGACGGCGCCCTGAAGGGCGAGAT
CAAGCAGAGGCTGAAGCTGAAGGACGGCGGCCACTACGACGCTGAGGTCAAGACCACCTACAAGGCCAAG
AAGCCCGTGCAGCTGCCCGGCGCCTACAACGTCAACATCAAGTTGGACATCACCTCCCACAACGAGGACT
ACACCATCGTGGAACAGTACGAACGCGCCGAGGGCCGCCACTCCACCGGCGGCATGGACGAGCTGTACAA
GTCCGGACTCAGATCCATGGACTACAAGGATGACGACGATAAGGGATCCATAGACTACAGTCCAATGGTG
GTGCCACAGAAGAACGTACCCCTGCCAATCGACGACAAGTCGTCATCGATGGAGTTGCCTCAGATACACG
CGGATACGATTGGTCGGTTGGTCTTAGAAAAGTTCATGGAAGTAATCAAGGGCCAGGAGGCTTACTCGCG
TCGAAAGGTATTAGCGGGCATTGTAATGACTGAAAACATGAATTTTTGTGAAGCCAAAGTTATTTCAGTT
TCGACGGGCACCAAGTGTGTCAGCGGTGAGCATATGAGTGTGAACGGAGCTGTCCTAAATGATTCCCATG
CTGAAATAGTCTCCAGGCGTTGTCTCCTCAAATATTTATATGCACAGCTGGACCTTCAGTGCAATCAGGC
CACAGCATATCAGTCGATTTTCGTGAGGAATACTGATGGGCAATACCCTTATAAACTAAAATCCGGGGTA
CATTTCCATTTGTATATAAATACAGCACCTTGTGGGGATGCACGGATATTTTCTCCTCACGAAAACGACA
CTGGTGTTGATAAACATCCAAATAGAAAAGCTCGAGGCCAGCTGCGCACCAAAATCGAGTCCGGTCAGGG
GACGATTCCAGTGAAAAGCAGTGATGGTATCCAGACGTGGGATGGCGTATTGCAGGGCCAACGCCTGCTA
ACAATGTCGTGCTCGGATAAAATTGCCCGTTGGAACATCGTGGGCATCCAAGGCTCACTATTGTCTTCCA
TAATTGAACCGGTGTACCTGCATTCGATTGTGCTGGGAAGCCTGTTGCATCCGGAGCACATGTACCGCGC
AGTTTGCGGCCGAATTGAGAAGTCCATTCAAGGCCTGCCACCGCCGTACCATCTGAACAAGCCGCGCCTG
GCACTAGTCACTTCGGCCGAGCCGCGGAATCAGGCCAAGGCTCCCAACTTCGGGATCAATTGGACCATTG
GGGACACCGAGCTGGAAGTGGTGAACTCGCTAACCGGTCGAACCATTGGCGGCCAGGTGTCTCGCATCAC
AAAGCAGGCGTTTTTCGTTAAGTATGGATTTCTAATGGCAAACTTGCCCGGTATTTTAGTCCGCAAAGTA
ACCACTGACTATGGGCAAACCAAAGCTAACGTTAAGGACTATCAGATCGCAAAGCTAGAATTGTTCTCTG
CATTCAAGCGAGAAGACCTTGGCAGCTGGCTGAAGAAACCCATTGAACAAGACGAGTTCGGTCTTGCCGA
ATCTAGAGGGCCCTTCGAAGGTAAGCCTATCCCTAACCCTCTCCTCGGTCTCGATTCTACGCGTACCGGT
AACGGACCGGGCAGCGGCGCCACCAACTTCAGCCTGCTGAAGCAGGCCGGCGACGTGGAGGAGAACCCCG
GCCCCATTGCATGCGGTTCAGGTTCATCAGGCTCTAAAGGTGAAGAATTATTCACTGGTGTTGTCCCAAT
TTTGGTTGAATTAGATGGTGATGTTAATGGTCACAAATTTTCTGTCTCCGGTGAAGGTGAAGGTGATGCT
ACTTACGGTAAATTGACCTTAAAATTTATTTGTACTACTGGTAAATTGCCAGTTCCATGGCCAACCTTAG
TCACTACTTTAACTTATGGTGTTCAATGTTTTTCTAGATACCCAGATCATATGAAACAACATGACTTTTT
CAAGTCTGCCATGCCAGAAGGTTATGTTCAAGAAAGAACTATTTTTTTCAAAGATGACGGTAACTACAAG
ACCAGAGCTGAAGTCAAGTTTGAAGGTGATACCTTAGTTAATAGAATCGAATTAAAAGGTATTGATTTTA
AAGAAGATGGTAACATTTTAGGTCACAAATTGGAATACAACTATAACTCTCACAATGTTTACATCATGGC
TGACAAACAAAAGAATGGTATCAAAGTTAACTTCAAAATTAGACACAACATTGAAGATGGTTCTGTTCAA
TTAGCTGACCATTATCAACAAAATACTCCAATTGGTGATGGTCCAGTCTTGTTACCAGACAACCATTACT
TATCCACTCAATCTGCCTTATCCAAAGATCCAAACGAAAAGAGAGACCACATGGTCTTGTTAGAATTTGT
TACTGCTGCTGGTATTACCCATGGTATGGATGAATTGTACAAATAAATCGATAGATCCTAATCAACCTCT
GGATTACAAAATTTGTGAAAGATTGACTGGTATTCTTAACTATGTTGCTCCTTTTACGCTATGTGGATAC
GCTGCTTTAATGCCTTTGTATCATGCTATTGCTTCCCGTATGGCTTTCATTTTCTCCTCCTTGTATAAAT
CCTGGTTGCTGTCTCTTTATGAGGAGTTGTGGCCCGTTGTCAGGCAACGTGGCGTGGTGTGCACTGTGTT
TGCTGACGCAACCCCCACTGGTTGGGGCATTGCCACCACCTGTCAGCTCCTTTCCGGGACTTTCGCTTTC
CCCCTCCCTATTGCCACGGCGGAACTCATCGCCGCCTGCCTTGCCCGCTGCTGGACAGGGGCTCGGCTGT
TGGGCACTGACAATTCCGTGGTGTTGTCGGGGAAATCATCGTCCTTTCCTTGGCTGCTCGCCTGTGTTGC
CACCTGGATTCTGCGCGGGACGTCCTTCTGCTACGTCCCTTCGGCCCTCAATCCAGCGGACCTTCCTTCC
CGCGGCCTGCTGCCGGCTCTGCGGCCTCTTCCGCGTCTTCGCCTTCGCCCTCAGACGAGTCGGATCTCCC
TTTGGGCCGCCTCCCCGCCTGAGATCCTTTAAGACCAATGACTTACAAGGCAGCTGTAGATCTTAGCCAC
TTTTTAAAAGAAAAGGGGGGACTGGAAGGGCTAATTCACTCCCAACGAAGACAAGATCTGCTTTTTGCTT
GTACTGGGTCTCTCTGGTTAGACCAGATCTGAGCCTGGGAGCTCTCTGGCTAACTAGGGAACCCACTGCT
TAAGCCTCAATAAAGCTTGCCTTGAGTGCTTCAAGTAGTGTGTGCCCGTCTGTTGTGTGACTCTGGTAAC
TAGAGATCCCTCAGACCCTTTTAGTCAGTGTGGAAAATCTCTAGCAGTAGTAGTTCATGTCATCTTATTA
TTCAGTATTTATAACTTGCAAAGAAATGAATATCAGAGAGTGAGAGGCCCGGGTTAATTAAGGAAAGGGC
TAGATCATTCTTGAAGACGAAAGGGCCTCGTGATACGCCTATTTTTATAGGTTAATGTCATGATAATAAT
GGTTTCTTAGACGTCAGGTGGCACTTTTCGGGGAAATGTGCGCGGAACCCCTATTTGTTTATTTTTCTAA
ATACATTCAAATATGTATCCGCTCATGAGACAATAACCCTGATAAATGCTTCAATAATATTGAAAAAGGA
AGAGTATGAGTATTCAACATTTCCGTGTCGCCCTTATTCCCTTTTTTGCGGCATTTTGCCTTCCTGTTTT
TGCTCACCCAGAAACGCTGGTGAAAGTAAAAGATGCTGAAGATCAGTTGGGTGCACGAGTGGGTTACATC
GAACTGGATCTCAACAGCGGTAAGATCCTTGAGAGTTTTCGCCCCGAAGAACGTTTTCCAATGATGAGCA
CTTTTAAAGTTCTGCTATGTGGCGCGGTATTATCCCGTGTTGACGCCGGGCAAGAGCAACTCGGTCGCCG
CATACACTATTCTCAGAATGACTTGGTTGAGTACTCACCAGTCACAGAAAAGCATCTTACGGATGGCATG
ACAGTAAGAGAATTATGCAGTGCTGCCATAACCATGAGTGATAACACTGCGGCCAACTTACTTCTGACAA
CGATCGGAGGACCGAAGGAGCTAACCGCTTTTTTGCACAACATGGGGGATCATGTAACTCGCCTTGATCG
TTGGGAACCGGAGCTGAATGAAGCCATACCAAACGACGAGCGTGACACCACGATGCCTGTAGCAATGGCA
ACAACGTTGCGCAAACTATTAACTGGCGAACTACTTACTCTAGCTTCCCGGCAACAATTAATAGACTGGA
TGGAGGCGGATAAAGTTGCAGGACCACTTCTGCGCTCGGCCCTTCCGGCTGGCTGGTTTATTGCTGATAA
ATCTGGAGCCGGTGAGCGTGGGTCTCGCGGTATCATTGCAGCACTGGGGCCAGATGGTAAGCCCTCCCGT
ATCGTAGTTATCTACACGACGGGGAGTCAGGCAACTATGGATGAACGAAATAGACAGATCGCTGAGATAG
GTGCCTCACTGATTAAGCATTGGTAACTGTCAGACCAAGTTTACTCATATATACTTTAGATTGATTTAAA
ACTTCATTTTTAATTTAAAAGGATCTAGGTGAAGATCCTTTTTGATAATCTCATGACCAAAATCCCTTAA
CGTGAGTTTTCGTTCCACTGAGCGTCAGACCCCGTAGAAAAGATCAAAGGATCTTCTTGAGATCCTTTTT
TTCTGCGCGTAATCTGCTGCTTGCAAACAAAAAAACCACCGCTACCAGCGGTGGTTTGTTTGCCGGATCA
AGAGCTACCAACTCTTTTTCCGAAGGTAACTGGCTTCAGCAGAGCGCAGATACCAAATACTGTTCTTCTA
GTGTAGCCGTAGTTAGGCCACCACTTCAAGAACTCTGTAGCACCGCCTACATACCTCGCTCTGCTAATCC
TGTTACCAGTGGCTGCTGCCAGTGGCGATAAGTCGTGTCTTACCGGGTTGGACTCAAGACGATAGTTACC
GGATAAGGCGCAGCGGTCGGGCTGAACGGGGGGTTCGTGCACACAGCCCAGCTTGGAGCGAACGACCTAC
ACCGAACTGAGATACCTACAGCGTGAGCTATGAGAAAGCGCCACGCTTCCCGAAGGGAGAAAGGCGGACA
GGTATCCGGTAAGCGGCAGGGTCGGAACAGGAGAGCGCACGAGGGAGCTTCCAGGGGGAAACGCCTGGTA
TCTTTATAGTCCTGTCGGGTTTCGCCACCTCTGACTTGAGCGTCGATTTTTGTGATGCTCGTCAGGGGGG
CGGAGCCTATGGAAAAACGCCAGCAACGCGGCCTTTTTACGGTTCCTGGCCTTTTGCTGGCCTTTTGCTC
ACATGTTCTTTCCTGCGTTATCCCCTGATTCTGTGGATAACCGTATTACCGCCTTTGAGTGAGCTGATAC
CGCTCGCCGCAGCCGAACGACCGAGCGCAGCGAGTCAGTGAGCGAGGAAGCGGAAGAGCGCCCAATACGC
AAACCGCCTCTCCCCGCGCGTTGGCCGATTCATTAATGCAGCAAGCTCATGGCTGACTAATTTTTTTTAT
TTATGCAGAGGCCGAGGCCGCCTCGGCCTCTGAGCTATTCCAGAAGTAGTGAGGAGGCTTTTTTGGAGGC
CTAGGCTTTTGCAAAAAGCTCCCCGTGGCACGACAGGTTTCCCGACTGGAAAGCGGGCAGTGAGCGCAAC
GCAATTAATGTGAGTTAGCTCACTCATTAGGCACCCCAGGCTTTACACTTTATGCTTCCGGCTCGTATGT
TGTGTGGAATTGTGAGCGGATAACAATTTCACACAGGAAACAGCTATGACATGATTACGAATTTCACAAA
TAAAGCATTTTTTTCACTGCATTCTAGTTGTGGTTTGTCCAAACTCATCAATGTATCTTATCATGTCTGG
ATCAACTGGATAACTCAAGCTAACCAAAATCATCCCAAACTTCCCACCCCATACCCTATTACCACTGCCA
ATTACCTGTGGTTTCATTTACTCTAAACCTGTGATTCCTCTGAATTATTTTCATTTTAAAGAAATTGTAT
TTGTTAAATATGTACTACAAACTTAGTAGTTGGAAGGGCTAATTCACTCCCAAAGAAGACAAGATATCCT
TGATCTGTGGATCTACCACACACAAGGCTACTTCCCTGATTAGCAGAACTACACACCAGGGCCAGGGGTC
AGATATCCACTGACCTTTGGATGGTGCTACAAGCTAGTACCAGTTGAGCCAGATAAGGTAGAAGAGGCCA
ATAAAGGAGAGAACACCAGCTTGTTACACCCTGTGAGCCTGCATGGGATGGATGACCCGGAGAGAGAAGT
GTTAGAGTGGAGGTTTGACAGCCGCCTAGCATTTCATCACGTGGCCCGAGAGCTGCATCCGGAGTACTTC
AAGAACTGCTGATATCGAGCTTGCTACAAGGGACTTTCCGCTGGGGACTTTCCAGGGAGGCGTGGCCTGG
GCGGGACTGGGGAGTGGCGAGCCCTCAGATCCTGCATATAAGCAGCTGCTTTTTGCCTGTACTGGGTCTC
TCTGGTTAGACCAGATCTGAGCCTGGGAGCTCTCTGGCTAACTAGGGAACCCACTGCTTAAGCCTCAATA
AAGCTTGCCTTGAGTGCTTCAAGTAGTGTGTGCCCGTCTGTTGTGTGACTCTGGTAACTAGAGATCCCTC
AGACCCTTTTAGTCAGTGTGGAAAATCTCTAGCAGTGGCGCCCGAACAGGGACTTGAAAGCGAAAGGGAA
ACCAGAGGAGCTCTCTCGACGCAGGACTCGGCTTGCTGAAGCGCGCACGGCAAGAGGCGAGGGGCGGCGA
CTGGTGAGTACGCCAAAAATTTTGACTAGCGGAGGCTAGAAGGAGAGAGATGGGTGCGAGAGCGTCAGTA
TTAAGCGGGGGAGAATTAGATCGCGATGGGAAAAAATTCGGTTAAGGCCAGGGGGAAAGAAAAAATATAA
ATTAAAACATATAGTATGGGCAAGCAGGGAGCTAGAACGATTCGCAGTTAATCCTGGCCTGTTAGAAACA
TCAGAAGGCTGTAGACAAATACTGGGACAGCTACAACCATCCCTTCAGACAGGATCAGAAGAACTTAGAT
CATTATATAATACAGTAGCAACCCTCTATTGTGTGCATCAAAGGATAGAGATAAAAGACACCAAGGAAGC
TTTAGACAAGATAGAGGAAGAGCAAAACAAAAGTAAGACCACCGCACAGCAAGCGGCCGGCCGCTGATCT
TCAGACCTGGAGGAGGAGATATGAGGGACAATTGGAGAAGTGAATTATATAAATATAAAGTAGTAAAAAT
TGAACCATTAGGAGTAGCACCCACCAAGGCAAAGAGAAGAGTGGTGCAGAGAGAAAAAAGAGCAGTGGGA
ATAGGAGCTTTGTTCCTTGGGTTCTTGGGAGCAGCAGGAAGCACTATGGGCGCAGCGTCAATGACGCTGA
CGGTACAGGCCAGACAATTATTGTCTGGTATAGTGCAGCAGCAGAACAATTTGCTGAGGGCTATTGAGGC
GCAACAGCATCTGTTGCAACTCACAGTCTGGGGCATCAAGCAGCTCCAGGCAAGAATCCTGGCTGTGGAA
AGATACCTAAAGGATCAACAGCTCCTGGGGATTTGGGGTTGCTCTGGAAAACTCATTTGCACCACTGCTG
TGCCTTGGAATGCTAGTTGGAGTAATAAATCTCTGGAACAGATTTGGAATCACACGACCTGGATGGAGTG
GGACAGAGAAATTAACAATTACACAAGCTTAATACACTCCTTAATTGAAGAATCGCAAAACCAGCAAGAA
AAGAATGAACAAGAATTATTGGAATTAGATAAATGGGCAAGTTTGTGGAATTGGTTTAACATAACAAATT
GGCTGTGGTATATAAAATTATTCATAATGATAGTAGGAGGCTTGGTAGGTTTAAGAATAGTTTTTGCTGT
ACTTTCTATAGTGAATAGAGTTAGGCAGGGATATTCACCATTATCGTTTCAGACCCACCTCCCAACCCCG
AGGGGACCCGACAGGCCCGAAGGAATAGAAGAAGAAGGTGGAGAGAGAGACAGAGACAGATCCATTCGAT
TAGTGAACGGATCTCGACGGTATCGCCGAATTCACAAATGGCAGTATTCATCCACAATTTTAAAAGAAAA
GGGGGGATTGGGGGGTACAGTGCAGGGGAAAGAATAGTAGACATAATAGCAACAGACATACAAACTAAAG
AATTACAAAAACAAATTACAAAAATTCAAAATTTTCGGGTTTATTACAGGGACAGCAGAGATCCAGTTTG
GACTAGT
Features (pLannotate 1.2.2; 26 found; start..end, strand, type, name):
      1..399     +  promoter       UbC promoter: human ubiquitin C promoter
    414..1121    +  CDS            mCherry: mCherry is a basic (constitutively fluorescent) red fluorescent protein published in 2004, derived from Discosoma sp.. It is reported to be a very rapidly-maturing monomer with low acid sensitivity.
   1143..1166    +  CDS            3xFLAG (fragment): three tandem FLAG® epitope tags
   1170..2381    +  CDS            Adar (fragment): ADAR_DROME - Also known as hypnos-2 From Drosophila melanogaster (Fruit fly).
   2400..2441    +  CDS            V5 tag: epitope tag from simian virus 5
   2553..3266    +  CDS            yeGFP: yeast-enhanced green fluorescent protein codons optimized for translation in S. cerevisiae and C. albicans
   3280..3868    +  misc_feature   WPRE: woodchuck hepatitis virus posttranscriptional regulatory element
   3876..3941    +  CDS            nef (fragment): NEF_HV1Z2 - Experimental evidence at protein level: Swiss-Prot protein existence level 1. Extracellular Nef protein targets CD4(+) T-lymphocytes for apoptosis by interacting with CXCR4 surface receptors. From Human immunodeficiency virus type 1 group M subtype D (isolate Z2/CDC-Z34) (HIV-1).
   3943..4176    +  LTR            3' LTR (ΔU3): self-inactivating 3' long terminal repeat (LTR) from HIV-1
   4381..4485    +  promoter       AmpR promoter: bla
   4486..5346    +  CDS            AmpR: β-lactamase; bla; confers resistance to ampicillin, carbenicillin, and related antibiotics
   5517..6105    +  rep_origin     ori: high-copy-number ColE1/pMB1/pBR322/pUC origin of replication
   6288..6342    +  CDS            lacI (fragment): lac repressor; lacI; The lac repressor binds to the lac operator to inhibit transcription in E. coli. This inhibition can be relieved by adding lactose or isopropyl-β-D-thiogalactopyranoside (IPTG).
   6348..6441    +  rep_origin     SV40 ori (fragment): SV40 origin of replication
   6466..6503    +  CDS            lacI (fragment): lac repressor; lacI; The lac repressor binds to the lac operator to inhibit transcription in E. coli. This inhibition can be relieved by adding lactose or isopropyl-β-D-thiogalactopyranoside (IPTG).
   6516..6537    +  protein_bind   CAP binding site: CAP binding activates transcription in the presence of cAMP. E. coli catabolite activator protein
   6552..6582    +  promoter       lac promoter: promoter for the E. coli lac operon
   6590..6606    +  protein_bind   lac operator: The lac repressor binds to the lac operator to inhibit transcription in E. coli. This inhibition can be relieved by adding lactose or isopropyl-β-D-thiogalactopyranoside (IPTG). lac repressor encoded by lacI
   6640..6723    +  polyA_signal   SV40 poly(A) signal (fragment): SV40 polyadenylation signal
   6890..7219    +  CDS            nef (fragment): NEF_HV1BR - Experimental evidence at protein level: Swiss-Prot protein existence level 1. Extracellular Nef protein targets CD4(+) T-lymphocytes for apoptosis by interacting with CXCR4 surface receptors (PubMed:14990729). From Human immunodeficiency virus type 1 group M subtype B (isolate BRU/LAI) (HIV-1).
   7267..7524    +  LTR            5' LTR (truncated): truncated 5' long terminal repeat (LTR) from HIV-1
   7571..7696    +  misc_feature   HIV-1 Ψ: packaging signal of human immunodeficiency virus type 1
   7680..8018    +  CDS            HIV-1 gag (fragment): gag protein from human immunodeficiency virus 1; gag
   8193..8426    +  misc_feature   RRE: The Rev response element (RRE) of HIV-1 allows for Rev-dependent mRNA export from the nucleus to the cytoplasm.
   8803..8903    +  CDS            Rev (fragment): human immunodeficiency virus 1 (HIV-1) Rev protein; rev; enhances nuclear export of unspliced and incompletely spliced viral mRNAs
   8948..9065    +  misc_feature   cPPT/CTS: central polypurine tract and central termination sequence of HIV-1
