[The description below was written by a language model from this plasmid's Addgene catalogue record and pLannotate feature annotations shown in this document.]
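Description:
pUBC_mCherry_serinemod_E488QADAR_p2A_yGFP is a lentiviral mammalian expression plasmid built on the phage-ubc-nls-ha-tdMCP-gfp backbone. It is propagated in E. coli through a high-copy ColE1/pUC-type origin with ampicillin resistance (AmpR). The catalogue lists a total size of 9,169 bp, while the annotated sequencing result is 9,107 nt. The viral framework is HIV-1 derived. It comprises a truncated 5' LTR, the Ψ packaging signal with a gag fragment, the RRE for Rev-dependent export, and the cPPT/CTS. Downstream of the cargo lie a WPRE and a self-inactivating ΔU3 3' LTR, so the integrated provirus relies on its internal promoter. Small nef, Rev, lacI, SV40 ori and SV40 poly(A) fragments in the table are backbone remnants.

The payload is driven by the human ubiquitin C promoter. It encodes mCherry fused at its C-terminus to the Drosophila melanogaster ADAR catalytic domain, with a short sequence between them annotated as a partial FLAG-type epitope and a V5 tag after the deaminase. The ADAR portion carries the E488Q hyperediting mutation. It also has a synonymised serine codon intended to stop the enzyme from editing its own transcript.

According to the name, a P2A self-cleaving peptide follows, although it is not annotated in the feature table; it probably occupies the gap between V5 and the yeast-codon-optimised GFP. The GFP would thus be made as a separate protein that marks transduced or transfected cells, and the record lists it as the selectable marker.

Because mCherry replaces an RNA-binding moiety, the deaminase is not directed to specific transcripts. The construct therefore serves as the control for HyperTRIBE and MS2-TRIBE experiments, presumably by reporting background adenosine-to-inosine editing for comparison with fusions to RNA-binding proteins.
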