Addgene plasmid #154786: pUBC_mCherry_serinemod_E488QADAR_p2A_yGFP
Purpose: Expresses mCherry fused to hyperactive ADAR catalytic domain, control plasmid for HyperTRIBE
Depositing lab: Robert Singer. Depositing organization: Albert Einstein College of Medicine. Publication: MS2-TRIBE Evaluates Both Protein-RNA Interactions and Nuclear Organization of Transcription by RNA Editing. Biswas J, Rahman R, Gupta V, Rosbash M, Singer RH. iScience. 2020 Jun 28;23(7):101318. doi: 10.1016/j.isci.2020.101318. PubMed 32674054.
Backbone
  Vector backbone: phage-ubc-nls-ha-tdMCP-gfp (Addgene Plasmid #40649)
  Backbone size w/o insert (bp): 6200
  Total vector size (bp): 9169
  Vector type: Mammalian Expression, Lentiviral
  Selectable markers: GFP
Growth in bacteria
  Bacterial resistance: Ampicillin, 100 μg/mL
  Growth temperature: 37°C
  Growth strain: NEB Stable
  Copy number: High Copy
Gene/Insert
  Gene/Insert name: Adenosine deaminse (alt name: ADAR)
  Species: D. melanogaster (fly), Synthetic
  Insert size (bp): 1281
  Mutation: Synonymized serine to prevent autoediting of ADAR, hyperediting mutation E488Q of ADAR
  Entrez Gene: Adar (a.k.a. Dmel_CG12598, ADAR, ADAR1, CG12598, Dmel\CG12598, EG:BACN35H14.1, adar, adr, cg12598, dADAR, dAdar, dadar, hypnos-2)
  Promoter: UBC
  Tag / fusion protein: mCherry (N terminal on insert); V5 (C terminal on insert); GFP (C terminal on insert)
  Cloning method: Restriction Enzyme; 5′ cloning site AgeI (destroyed during cloning); 3′ cloning site SphI (not destroyed)
  Sequencing primers: 5′ UBC_F (5'-CGCCGATGATTATATAAGGA-3'); 3′ GFP_R (5'-GCATCACCTTCACCTTCACC-3')
Terms and licenses: Academic/Nonprofit Terms; Industry Terms: Not Available to Industry
How to cite: pUBC_mCherry_serinemod_E488QADAR_p2A_yGFP was a gift from Robert Singer (Addgene plasmid # 154786 ; http://n2t.net/addgene:154786 ; RRID:Addgene_154786)
